Addgene plasmid #147536: pT7-EGFP-C1-HsNot1iso1_4-302_S
Purpose: Mammalian Expression of HsNot1iso1_4-302
Depositing lab: Elisa Izaurralde. Depositing organization: Max Planck Institute for Developmental Biology. Publication: NOT10 and C2orf29/NOT11 form a conserved module of the CCR4-NOT complex that docks onto the NOT1 N-terminal domain. Bawankar P, Loh B, Wohlbold L, Schmidt S, Izaurralde E. RNA Biol. 2013 Feb;10(2):228-44. doi: 10.4161/rna.23018. Epub 2013 Jan 9. PubMed 23303381.
Backbone
  Vector backbone: Unknown
  Vector type: Mammalian Expression
Growth in bacteria
  Bacterial resistance: Kanamycin, 50 μg/mL
  Growth temperature: 37°C
  Growth strain: DH5alpha
  Copy number: High Copy
Gene/Insert
  Gene/Insert name: HsNot1iso1_4-302
  Species: H. sapiens (human)
  Entrez Gene: CNOT1 (a.k.a. AD-005, CDC39, HPE12, NOT1, NOT1H, VIBOS)
  Cloning method: Unknown
Terms and licenses: Academic/Nonprofit Terms; Industry Terms: Not Available to Industry
Depositor comments: sequence of isoform 1 given by NCBI: NM_016284.4 Plasmids from this collection were made available to the research community and donated after the lab closed. Please note that the sequence provided by the depositing laboratory may be theoretical/predicted or based on Sanger sequencing results. There may be discrepancies between sequencing results obtained by Addgene and the depositor sequence. If an Addgene verified sequence is not available, please contact before placing your order to request that our lab fully sequence the plasmid.
How to cite: pT7-EGFP-C1-HsNot1iso1_4-302_S was a gift from Elisa Izaurralde (Addgene plasmid # 147536 ; http://n2t.net/addgene:147536 ; RRID:Addgene_147536)
