[The description below was written by a language model from this plasmid's Addgene catalogue record and pLannotate feature annotations shown in this document.]
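Description:
pT7-EGFP-C1-HsNot1iso1_4-302_S is a 5,655 nt mammalian expression plasmid that produces an N-terminal fragment of human CNOT1 (NOT1), isoform 1, fused to EGFP. The catalogue lists the backbone as unknown, but the name and the annotated features fit an EGFP-C1-type vector modified by the addition of a T7 promoter. The plasmid replicates in E. coli at high copy from a ColE1/pUC-type origin and also carries an f1 origin for single-stranded DNA production. Selection relies on a single Tn5 NeoR/KanR gene placed behind both a bacterial (bla-type) promoter and the SV40 enhancer/early promoter, and terminated by the HSV TK poly(A) signal. This gene gives kanamycin resistance in bacteria and can confer G418 resistance in transfected mammalian cells.

The expression cassette uses the CMV immediate-early enhancer and promoter, followed by a T7 promoter that could also allow transcription by T7 RNA polymerase. These drive an EGFP coding sequence joined through a short multiple-cloning-site remnant to the CNOT1 fragment, which the name indicates spans residues 4–302. EGFP therefore sits at the N-terminus of the fusion, and the SV40 poly(A) signal ends the transcript. Several short annotated fragments (HIV-1 LTR, SV40 large T antigen, ble, bGH poly(A)) are probably partial matches to backbone sequence rather than functional elements.

CNOT1 is the scaffold subunit of the CCR4-NOT deadenylase complex. The associated publication concerns docking of the NOT10 and C2orf29/NOT11 module onto the NOT1 N-terminal domain, so this construct is suited to expressing a GFP-tagged N-terminal NOT1 fragment in human cells for interaction mapping or localisation. The depositor notes that the supplied sequence may be theoretical or only partly verified.
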