Features (pLannotate 1.2.2; 18 found; start..end, strand, type, name):
     61..364     +  enhancer       CMV enhancer: human cytomegalovirus immediate early enhancer
    365..568     +  promoter       CMV promoter: human cytomegalovirus (CMV) immediate early promoter
    564..597     +  LTR            5' LTR (truncated) (fragment): truncated 5' long terminal repeat (LTR) from HIV-1
    613..631     +  promoter       T7 promoter: promoter for bacteriophage T7 RNA polymerase
    665..1381    +  CDS            EGFP: EGFP is a basic (constitutively fluorescent) green fluorescent protein published in 1996, derived from Aequorea victoria. It is reported to be a rapidly-maturing weak dimer with moderate acid sensitivity.
   1382..1402    +  misc_feature   MCS (fragment): multiple cloning site
   1403..2299    +  CDS            CNOT1 (fragment): CNOT1_HUMAN - Also known as CDC39, KIAA1007, NOT1. Experimental evidence at protein level: Swiss-Prot protein existence level 1. Scaffolding component of the CCR4-NOT complex which is one of the major cellular mRNA deadenylases and is linked to various cellular processes including bulk mRNA degradation, miRNA-mediated repression, translational repression during translational initiation and general transcription regulation. Additional complex functions may be a consequence of its influence on mRNA expression. Its scaffolding function implies its interaction with the catalytic complex module and
   2302..2324    +  misc_feature   MCS (fragment): multiple cloning site
   2336..2420    +  CDS            large T antigen (fragment): large T antigen from SV40 (simian virus 40)
   2443..2564    +  polyA_signal   SV40 poly(A) signal: SV40 polyadenylation signal
   2598..3026    -  rep_origin     f1 ori (sequence partly withheld): f1 bacteriophage origin of replication; arrow indicates direction of (+) strand synthesis
   3053..3157    +  promoter       AmpR promoter: bla
   3159..3516    +  promoter       SV40 promoter: SV40 enhancer and early promoter
   3551..4345    +  CDS            NeoR/KanR: aminoglycoside phosphotransferase from Tn5; aph(3')-II (or nptII); confers resistance to neomycin, kanamycin, and G418 (Geneticin®)
   4366..4518    +  CDS            ble (fragment): BLE_KLEPN - Experimental evidence at protein level: Swiss-Prot protein existence level 1. Binding protein with a strong affinity to the bleomycin family of antibiotics. Binds to CL990; an antimitotic-antibiotic compound. From Klebsiella pneumoniae.
   4577..4624    +  polyA_signal   HSV TK poly(A) signal: herpes simplex virus thymidine kinase polyadenylation signal (Cole and Stacy, 1985)
   4715..4731    -  polyA_signal   bGH poly(A) signal (fragment): bovine growth hormone polyadenylation signal
   4953..5541    +  rep_origin     ori: high-copy-number ColE1/pMB1/pBR322/pUC origin of replication
>Addgene plasmid #147536 | pT7-EGFP-C1-HsNot1iso1_4-302_S | depositor full sequence | sequence record 289983 | Full Sequence
TAGTTATTAATAGTAATCAATTACGGGGTCATTAGTTCATAGCCCATATATGGAGTTCCGCGTTACATAA
CTTACGGTAAATGGCCCGCCTGGCTGACCGCCCAACGACCCCCGCCCATTGACGTCAATAATGACGTATG
TTCCCATAGTAACGCCAATAGGGACTTTCCATTGACGTCAATGGGTGGAGTATTTACGGTAAACTGCCCA
CTTGGCAGTACATCAAGTGTATCATATGCCAAGTACGCCCCCTATTGACGTCAATGACGGTAAATGGCCC
GCCTGGCATTATGCCCAGTACATGACCTTATGGGACTTTCCTACTTGGCAGTACATCTACGTATTAGTCA
TCGCTATTACCATGGTGATGCGGTTTTGGCAGTACATCAATGGGCGTGGATAGCGGTTTGACTCACGGGG
ATTTCCAAGTCTCCACCCCATTGACGTCAATGGGAGTTTGTTTTGGCACCAAAATCAACGGGACTTTCCA
AAATGTCGTAACAACTCCGCCCCATTGACGCAAATGGGCGGTAGGCGTGTACGGTGGGAGGTCTATATAA
GCAGAGCTCTCTGGCTAACTAGAGAACCCACTGCTTACTGGCTTATCGAAATTAATACGACTCACTATAG
GGAGACCCAAGCTCTAGCGCTACCGGTCGCCACCATGGTGAGCAAGGGCGAGGAGCTGTTCACCGGGGTG
GTGCCCATCCTGGTCGAGCTGGACGGCGACGTAAACGGCCACAAGTTCAGCGTGTCCGGCGAGGGCGAGG
GCGATGCCACCTACGGCAAGCTGACCCTGAAGTTCATCTGCACCACCGGCAAGCTGCCCGTGCCCTGGCC
CACCCTCGTGACCACCCTGACCTACGGCGTGCAGTGCTTCAGCCGCTACCCCGACCACATGAAGCAGCAC
GACTTCTTCAAGTCCGCCATGCCCGAAGGCTACGTCCAGGAGCGCACCATCTTCTTCAAGGACGACGGCA
ACTACAAGACCCGCGCCGAGGTGAAGTTCGAGGGCGACACCCTGGTGAACCGCATCGAGCTGAAGGGCAT
CGACTTCAAGGAGGACGGCAACATCCTGGGGCACAAGCTGGAGTACAACTACAACAGCCACAACGTCTAT
ATCATGGCCGACAAGCAGAAGAACGGCATCAAGGTGAACTTCAAGATCCGCCACAACATCGAGGACGGCA
GCGTGCAGCTCGCCGACCACTACCAGCAGAACACCCCCATCGGCGACGGCCCCGTGCTGCTGCCCGACAA
CCACTACCTGAGCACCCAGTCCGCCCTGAGCAAAGACCCCAACGAGAAGCGCGATCACATGGTCCTGCTG
GAGTTCGTGACCGCCGCCGGGATCACTCTCGGCATGGACGAGCTGTACAAGTCCGGACTCAGATCTCGAG
CTGACTCGCTCTCGCTGGCCTTGTCTCAAATCAGCTACCTGGTGGACAATTTAACCAAGAAAAATTACCG
AGCCAGCCAGCAGGAAATACAGCATATTGTGAATCGGCACGGTCCTGAGGCAGACAGGCATTTATTACGC
TGCCTATTTTCGCATGTGGATTTCAGTGGCGATGGTAAAAGCAGTGGCAAAGATTTCCATCAGACTCAGT
TTCTGATTCAGGAGTGTGCGTTGCTGATTACAAAGCCAAATTTTATCTCGACGCTGTCCTATGCCATTGA
TAATCCATTGCACTATCAGAAGAGTTTAAAGCCTGCACCCCACTTATTTGCCCAGCTGAGTAAAGTGCTC
AAATTAAGCAAAGTACAAGAGGTAATTTTTGGCCTTGCCCTGTTGAATTCTTCCAGCTCAGATCTTAGAG
GTTTCGCTGCCCAGTTTATCAAACAGAAGCTTCCAGATCTTCTGCGTTCTTACATTGACGCAGACGTCAG
TGGAAATCAAGAAGGTGGCTTCCAAGATATAGCAATAGAGGTCCTACACCTCCTCCTCTCCCATCTCCTC
TTTGGGCAGAAGGGAGCCTTTGGAGTTGGACAAGAACAGATAGACGCTTTTCTTAAGACGCTGCGCAGAG
ATTTTCCCCAAGAACGCTGTCCCGTGGTGCTCGCACCACTTTTATACCCTGAAAAACGGGACATTCTAAT
GGACAGGATCCTGCCTGATTCCGGAGGGGTAGCTAAAACCATGATGGAGAGCTCTTTGGCTGATTTCATG
CAAGAAGTAGGCTATGGCTTTTGTGCAAGTATTGAAGAATGTCGCAATATAATCGTGCAGTTTGGTGTTC
GGGAGGTCACAGCTGCCCAGGTTGCAAGGGTTTTGGGAATGATGGCTCGAACTCATTCATAACCGCGGGC
CCGGGATCCACCGGATCTAGATAACTGATCATAATCAGCCATACCACATTTGTAGAGGTTTTACTTGCTT
TAAAAAACCTCCCACACCTCCCCCTGAACCTGAAACATAAAATGAATGCAATTGTTGTTGTTAACTTGTT
TATTGCAGCTTATAATGGTTACAAATAAAGCAATAGCATCACAAATTTCACAAATAAAGCATTTTTTTCA
CTGCATTCTAGTTGTGGTTTGTCCAAACTCATCAATGTATCTTAACGCGTAAATTGTAAGCGTTAATATT
TTGTTAAAATTCGCGTTAAATTTTTGTTAAATCAGCTCATTTTTTAACCAATAGGCCGAAATCGGCAAAA
TCCCTTATAAATCAAAAGAATAGACCGAGATAGGGT
[37 nt withheld, positions 2697-2733]
AAAGAACGTGGACTCCAACGTCAAAGG
[49 nt withheld, positions 2761-2809]
T
[91 nt withheld, positions 2811-2901]
G
[124 nt withheld, positions 2903-3026]
CAGGTGGCACTTTTCGGGGAAATGTGCGCGGAACCCCTATTTGTTTATTTTTCTAAATACATTCAAATAT
GTATCCGCTCATGAGACAATAACCCTGATAAATGCTTCAATAATATTGAAAAAGGAAGAGTCCTGAGGCG
GAAAGAACCAGCTGTGGAATGTGTGTCAGTTAGGGTGTGGAAAGTCCCCAGGCTCCCCAGCAGGCAGAAG
TATGCAAAGCATGCATCTCAATTAGTCAGCAACCAGGTGTGGAAAGTCCCCAGGCTCCCCAGCAGGCAGA
AGTATGCAAAGCATGCATCTCAATTAGTCAGCAACCATAGTCCCGCCCCTAACTCCGCCCATCCCGCCCC
TAACTCCGCCCAGTTCCGCCCATTCTCCGCCCCATGGCTGACTAATTTTTTTTATTTATGCAGAGGCCGA
GGCCGCCTCGGCCTCTGAGCTATTCCAGAAGTAGTGAGGAGGCTTTTTTGGAGGCCTAGGCTTTTGCAAA
GATCGATCAAGAGACAGGATGAGGATCGTTTCGCATGATTGAACAAGATGGATTGCACGCAGGTTCTCCG
GCCGCTTGGGTGGAGAGGCTATTCGGCTATGACTGGGCACAACAGACAATCGGCTGCTCTGATGCCGCCG
TGTTCCGGCTGTCAGCGCAGGGGCGCCCGGTTCTTTTTGTCAAGACCGACCTGTCCGGTGCCCTGAATGA
ACTGCAAGACGAGGCAGCGCGGCTATCGTGGCTGGCCACGACGGGCGTTCCTTGCGCAGCTGTGCTCGAC
GTTGTCACTGAAGCGGGAAGGGACTGGCTGCTATTGGGCGAAGTGCCGGGGCAGGATCTCCTGTCATCTC
ACCTTGCTCCTGCCGAGAAAGTATCCATCATGGCTGATGCAATGCGGCGGCTGCATACGCTTGATCCGGC
TACCTGCCCATTCGACCACCAAGCGAAACATCGCATCGAGCGAGCACGTACTCGGATGGAAGCCGGTCTT
GTCGATCAGGATGATCTGGACGAAGAGCATCAGGGGCTCGCGCCAGCCGAACTGTTCGCCAGGCTCAAGG
CGAGCATGCCCGACGGCGAGGATCTCGTCGTGACCCATGGCGATGCCTGCTTGCCGAATATCATGGTGGA
AAATGGCCGCTTTTCTGGATTCATCGACTGTGGCCGGCTGGGTGTGGCGGACCGCTATCAGGACATAGCG
TTGGCTACCCGTGATATTGCTGAAGAGCTTGGCGGCGAATGGGCTGACCGCTTCCTCGTGCTTTACGGTA
TCGCCGCTCCCGATTCGCAGCGCATCGCCTTCTATCGCCTTCTTGACGAGTTCTTCTGAGCGGGACTCTG
GGGTTCGAAATGACCGACCAAGCGACGCCCAACCTGCCATCACGAGATTTCGATTCCACCGCCGCCTTCT
ATGAAAGGTTGGGCTTCGGAATCGTTTTCCGGGACGCCGGCTGGATGATCCTCCAGCGCGGGGATCTCAT
GCTGGAGTTCTTCGCCCACCCTAGGGGGAGGCTAACTGAAACACGGAAGGAGACAATACCGGAAGGAACC
CGCGCTATGACGGCAATAAAAAGACAGAATAAAACGCACGGTGTTGGGTCGTTTGTTCATAAACGCGGGG
TTCGGTCCCAGGGCTGGCACTCTGTCGATACCCCACCGAGACCCCATTGGGGCCAATACGCCCGCGTTTC
TTCCTTTTCCCCACCCCACCCCCCAAGTTCGGGTGAAGGCCCAGGGCTCGCAGCCAACGTCGGGGCGGCA
GGCCCTGCCATAGCCTCAGGTTACTCATATATACTTTAGATTGATTTAAAACTTCATTTTTAATTTAAAA
GGATCTAGGTGAAGATCCTTTTTGATAATCTCATGACCAAAATCCCTTAACGTGAGTTTTCGTTCCACTG
AGCGTCAGACCCCGTAGAAAAGATCAAAGGATCTTCTTGAGATCCTTTTTTTCTGCGCGTAATCTGCTGC
TTGCAAACAAAAAAACCACCGCTACCAGCGGTGGTTTGTTTGCCGGATCAAGAGCTACCAACTCTTTTTC
CGAAGGTAACTGGCTTCAGCAGAGCGCAGATACCAAATACTGTCCTTCTAGTGTAGCCGTAGTTAGGCCA
CCACTTCAAGAACTCTGTAGCACCGCCTACATACCTCGCTCTGCTAATCCTGTTACCAGTGGCTGCTGCC
AGTGGCGATAAGTCGTGTCTTACCGGGTTGGACTCAAGACGATAGTTACCGGATAAGGCGCAGCGGTCGG
GCTGAACGGGGGGTTCGTGCACACAGCCCAGCTTGGAGCGAACGACCTACACCGAACTGAGATACCTACA
GCGTGAGCTATGAGAAAGCGCCACGCTTCCCGAAGGGAGAAAGGCGGACAGGTATCCGGTAAGCGGCAGG
GTCGGAACAGGAGAGCGCACGAGGGAGCTTCCAGGGGGAAACGCCTGGTATCTTTATAGTCCTGTCGGGT
TTCGCCACCTCTGACTTGAGCGTCGATTTTTGTGATGCTCGTCAGGGGGGCGGAGCCTATGGAAAAACGC
CAGCAACGCGGCCTTTTTACGGTTCCTGGCCTTTTGCTGGCCTTTTGCTCACATGTTCTTTCCTGCGTTA
TCCCCTGATTCTGTGGATAACCGTATTACCGCCATGCAT
